>Addgene plasmid #169361 | pAW8-aid-V5-spo5DSR-Turg1:kanMX6 | addgene full sequence | sequence record 333201 | Addgene NGS Result
GAATAGAGAAGCGTTCATGACTAAATGCTTGCATCACAATACTTGAAGTTGACAATATTATTTAAGGACC
TATTGTTTTTTCCAATAGGTGGTTAGCAATCGTCTTACTTTCTAACTTTTCTTACCTTTTACATTTCAGC
AATATATATATATATATATATATATATTTCAAGGATATACCATTGTAATGTCTGCCCCTAAGAAGATCGT
CGTTTTGCCAGGTGACCACGTTGGTCAAGAAATCACAGCCGAAGCCATTAAGGTTCTTAAAGCTATTTCT
GATGTTCGTTCCAATGTCAAGTTCGATTTCGAAAATCATTTAATTGGTGGTGCTGCTATCGATGCTACAG
GTGTTCCACTTCCAGATGAGGCGCTGGAAGCCTCCAAGAAGGCTGATGCCGTTTTGTTAGGTGCTGTGGG
TGGTCCTAAATGGGGTACCGGTAGTGTTAGACCTGAACAAGGTTTACTAAAAATCCGTAAAGAACTTCAA
TTGTACGCCAACTTAAGACCATGTAACTTTGCATCCGACTCTCTTTTAGACTTATCTCCAATCAAGCCAC
AATTTGCTAAAGGTACTGACTTCGTTGTTGTTAGAGAATTAGTGGGAGGTATTTACTTTGGTAAGAGAAA
GGAAGACGATGGTGATGGTGTCGCTTGGGATAGTGAACAATACACCGTTCCAGAAGTGCAAAGAATCACA
AGAATGGCCGCTTTCATGGCCCTACAACATGAGCCACCATTGCCTATTTGGTCCTTGGATAAAGCTAATG
TTTTGGCCTCTTCAAGATTATGGAGAAAAACTGTGGAGGAAACCATCAAGAACGAATTTCCTACATTGAA
AGTTCAACATCAATTGATTGATTCTGCCGCCATGATCCTAGTTAAGAACCCAACCCACCTAAATGGTATT
ATAATCACCAGCAACATGTTTGGTGATATCATCTCCGATGAAGCCTCCGTTATCCCAGGCTCCTTGGGTT
TGTTGCCATCTGCGTCCTTGGCCTCTTTGCCAGACAAGAACACCGCATTTGGTTTGTACGAACCATGCCA
TGGTTCCGCTCCAGATTTGCCAAAGAATAAGGTCAACCCTATCGCCACTATCTTGTCTGCTGCAATGATG
TTGAAATTGTCATTGAACTTGCCTGAAGAAGGTAAAGCCATTGAAGATGCAGTTAAAAAGGTTTTGGATG
CAGGTATCAGAACTGGTGATTTAGGTGGTTCCAACAGTACCACCGAAGTCGGTGATGCTGTCGCCGAAGA
AGTTAAGAAAATCCTTGCTTAAAAAGATTCTCTTTTTTTGTGATATTTGTACATAAACTTTATAAATGAA
ATTCATAATAGAAACGACACGAAATTACAAAATGGAATATGTTCATAGGGTAGACGAAACTATATACGCA
ATCTACATACATTTATCAAGAAGGAGAAAAAGGAGGATGTAAAGGAATACAGGTAAGCAAATTGATACTA
ATGGCTCAACGTGATAAGGAAAAAGAATTGCACTTTAACATTAATATTGACAAGGAGGAGGGCATCACAC
AAAAAGTTAGGTGTAACAGAAAATCATGAAACTATGATTTCTAATTTATATATTGGAGGATTTTCTCTAA
AAAAAAAAATACAACAAATAAAAAACACTCAATGACCTGACCATTTGATGGAGTTTAAGTCAATACCTTC
TTGAACCATTTCCCATAATGGTGAAAGTTCCCTCAAGAATTTTACTCTGTCAGAAACGGCCTTAACGACG
TAGTCGATCCGGACGATGGCCAACCTTCCAATTCATTAAATCGAGTCCTCCATCAGATGATTTACAAGGT
TTTGCATAGAATCCCTAAGTAAGAGAAGTTGTTAGTGATTTCTTCAAGTTTACTAAAATTTACATACAAA
TGGATGATCTCTTCTCCATTGTTTCCTTTCTTCTTGCAAACGCGTTTTACAAAGAGATGACATGCTATTT
TCTGATTATTTTTTTCTATAGTTTTCTATTTTGTACGTCCTTGGGAGTCCGAAATGTAAAATCGGGGTAT
GGTTAGTAGCGGCAGCGTTCATTATGGTATATAAAAGATAAAAAGTAGGGGCAAGCGAGACAGAATGGGA
TACAAGGGCATCGTCTATAATTATAGCTAAAAATTGTATTTTAATTTGTATTTTTTGTAATTTTATTTCT
CATTGTTTTACTTAAAATGAATGCGAATTAGAGAAAACTTCAACGAAATGTCAAAATAAGCTCAGCAAAA
TATACAATTTTAGGGAAAGCGATCAGCAACTTATTCTCCGTTGTAGATTCTTTTTCTTCATAAATTCCAA
CAATGTAACTGCCAATTGATTTTTCTCTAGATGCTAATAAATTGAAACTAATGAATATAATAACACAGGT
TTTGATAAATTGTAAACTCTTACTCAAAAAAAGAATGTTAAAACTAATTTAACCTTTTTATAAAGGCTCA
TGGCGTTAAAGAGGATAGTAAAAATTCTACAATTTTTTAATTTAATGTCACAATTGTCTTGCGAATATAA
TTCTATTAATTTTCGCTAACTGCTGTTTTAGTACTATTACTTTCAATATGCCTTATATGCAACTTTAATT
CATGAAGAATGCAATATTTTTGCAATCTTTCTTGTACTGAGCGCTTTTTATCATTTAGTACTCATTATTT
AATTTTTCAGTAAAGGGCAATAAATAAATTTGTAGAAGATGCAATGTAATCTCCTCTATCCTTTTGCTCA
TATGTTTATGAGTATACCTAGTCTAGAAAGGCTTGTATTTAAAATATTATTCAATAAAAATTCACAATTT
TTACGACATGTGCTACCATTCACTTAACTTCCTGATTATAAAATTGGTTCGTTTATACTAATTACTTAAG
TACCTTTAACTAAACAAAATGCCTATATATATATTAATTTACAATGAGTGTCAGATAAGTCACTATGTCC
GAGTGGTTAAGGAGTTAGACTCGCCATCGATGGTATGGTGCACTCTCAGTACAATCTGCTCTGATGCCGC
ATAGTTAAGCCAGCCCCGACACCCGCCAACACCCGCTGACGCGCCCTGACGGGCTTGTCTGCTCCCGGCA
TCCGCTTACAGACAAGCTGTGACCGTCTCCGGGAGCTGCATGTGTCAGAGGTTTTCACCGTCATCACCGA
AACGCGCGAGACGAAAGGGCCTCGTGATACGCCTATTTTTATAGGTTAATGTCATGATAATAATGGTTTC
TTAGACGTCAGGTGGCACTTTTCGGGGAAATGTGCGCGGAACCCCTATTTGTTTATTTTTCTAAATACAT
TCAAATATGTATCCGCTCATGAGACAATAACCCTGATAAATGCTTCAATAATATTGAAAAAGGAAGAGTA
TGAGTATTCAACATTTCCGTGTCGCCCTTATTCCCTTTTTTGCGGCATTTTGCCTTCCTGTTTTTGCTCA
CCCAGAAACGCTGGTGAAAGTAAAAGATGCTGAAGATCAGTTGGGTGCACGAGTGGGTTACATCGAACTG
GATCTCAACAGCGGTAAGATCCTTGAGAGTTTTCGCCCCGAAGAACGTTTTCCAATGATGAGCACTTTTA
AAGTTCTGCTATGTGGCGCGGTATTATCCCGTATTGACGCCGGGCAAGAGCAACTCGGTCGCCGCATACA
CTATTCTCAGAATGACTTGGTTGAGTACTCACCAGTCACAGAAAAGCATCTTACGGATGGCATGACAGTA
AGAGAATTATGCAGTGCTGCCATAACCATGAGTGATAACACTGCGGCCAACTTACTTCTGACAACGATCG
GAGGACCGAAGGAGCTAACCGCTTTTTTGCACAACATGGGGGATCATGTAACTCGCCTTGATCGTTGGGA
ACCGGAGCTGAATGAAGCCATACCAAACGACGAGCGTGACACCACGATGCCTGTAGCAATGGCAACAACG
TTGCGCAAACTATTAACTGGCGAACTACTTACTCTAGCTTCCCGGCAACAATTAATAGACTGGATGGAGG
CGGATAAAGTTGCAGGACCACTTCTGCGCTCGGCCCTTCCGGCTGGCTGGTTTATTGCTGATAAATCTGG
AGCCGGTGAGCGTGGGTCTCGCGGTATCATTGCAGCACTGGGGCCAGATGGTAAGCCCTCCCGTATCGTA
GTTATCTACACGACGGGGAGTCAGGCAACTATGGATGAACGAAATAGACAGATCGCTGAGATAGGTGCCT
CACTGATTAAGCATTGGTAACTGTCAGACCAAGTTTACTCATATATACTTTAGATTGATTTAAAACTTCA
TTTTTAATTTAAAAGGATCTAGGTGAAGATCCTTTTTGATAATCTCATGACCAAAATCCCTTAACGTGAG
TTTTCGTTCCACTGAGCGTCAGACCCCGTAGAAAAGATCAAAGGATCTTCTTGAGATCCTTTTTTTCTGC
GCGTAATCTGCTGCTTGCAAACAAAAAAACCACCGCTACCAGCGGTGGTTTGTTTGCCGGATCAAGAGCT
ACCAACTCTTTTTCCGAAGGTAACTGGCTTCAGCAGAGCGCAGATACCAAATACTGTTCTTCTAGTGTAG
CCGTAGTTAGGCCACCACTTCAAGAACTCTGTAGCACCGCCTACATACCTCGCTCTGCTAATCCTGTTAC
CAGTGGCTGCTGCCAGTGGCGATAAGTCGTGTCTTACCGGGTTGGACTCAAGACGATAGTTACCGGATAA
GGCGCAGCGGTCGGGCTGAACGGGGGGTTCGTGCACACAGCCCAGCTTGGAGCGAACGACCTACACCGAA
CTGAGATACCTACAGCGTGAGCTATGAGAAAGCGCCACGCTTCCCGAAGGGAGAAAGGCGGACAGGTATC
CGGTAAGCGGCAGGGTCGGAACAGGAGAGCGCACGAGGGAGCTTCCAGGGGGAAACGCCTGGTATCTTTA
TAGTCCTGTCGGGTTTCGCCACCTCTGACTTGAGCGTCGATTTTTGTGATGCTCGTCAGGGGGGCGGAGC
CTATGGAAAAACGCCAGCAACGCGGCCTTTTTACGGTTCCTGGCCTTTTGCTGGCCTTTTGCTCACATGT
TCTTTCCTGCGTTATCCCCTGATTCTGTGGATAACCGTATTACCGCCTTTGAGTGAGCTGATACCGCTCG
CCGCAGCCGAACGACCGAGCGCAGCGAGTCAGTGAGCGAGGAAGCGGAAGAGCGCCCAATACGCAAACCG
CCTCTCCCCGCGCGTTGGCCGATTCATTAATGCAGCTGGCACGACAGGTTTCCCGACTGGAAAGCGGGCA
GTGAGCGCAACGCAATTAATGTGAGTTAGCTCACTCATTAGGCACCCCAGGCTTTACACTTTATGCTTCC
GGCTCGTATGTTGTGTGGAATTGTGAGCGGATAACAATTTCACACAGGAAACAGCTATGACCATGATTAC
GCCAAGCTTGCATGGCGGCCGCATAACTTCGTATAGCATACATTATACGAAGTTATGCATGCTCGGTGGG
TCAGGTGGAAGTGGATCTGGTGCTATGATGGGCAGTGTCGAGCTGAATCTGAGGGAGACTGAGCTGTGTC
TTGGTCTTCCCGGTGGAGATACAGTGGCTCCGGTAACCGGAAACAAGAGAGGGTTCTCAGAGACGGTTGA
TCTGAAGCTAAATCTGAATAATGAGCCTGCAAACAAGGAAGGATCTACGACTCATGACGTCGTGACTTTT
GATTCCAAGGAGAAGAGTGCTTGTCCTAAAGATCCAGCCAAACCTCCGGCCAAGGCACAAGTTGTGGGAT
GGCCACCGGTGAGATCATACCGGAAGAACGTGATGGTTTCCTGCCAAAAATCAAGCGGTGGCCCGGAGGC
GGCGGCGTTCGTGAAGGTATCAATGGACGGAGCACCGTACTTGAGGAAAATCGATTTGAGGATGTATAAA
AGCTACGATGAGCTTTCTAATGCTTTGTCCAACATGTTCAGCTCTTTTACCATGGGCAAACATGGAGGAG
AAGAAGGAATGATAGACTTCATGAATGAGAGGAAATTGATGGATTTGGTGAATAGCTGGGACTATGTTCC
CTCTTATGAAGACAAAGACGGTGATTGGATGCTCGTCGGCGACGTTCCTTGGCCAATGTTCGTCGATACA
TGCAAGCGTTTACGTCTCATGAAAGGATCGGATGCCATTGGTCTCGCTCCGAGGGCGATGGAGAAGTGCA
AGAGCAGAGCTGGTGCTGGAGCAGGCGCCGGCAAACCGATCCCTAACCCACTCCTGGGCCTGGACTCAAC
ATGAGCTAGCACTACGCCATATCATGCCCATCCCGCTACTTCTGCTGCTAATTAAATTTAAACATCTTTC
CAGCATTTACTTGAACATCAAACTCTAATATCGAAATCTTTTCAAACACTTATCACATACTCAAACTTAA
ACCAACATAAAACCTGTTAGACAAAGCCCCGGGGCTTGCCCATCTGTTTTAGACGTCACAGAAGGACCAT
GTTTATTTTAAATTTCACATACATGTGTTTAATTACCTTCATTGTATAAATTCTCGAAACTTTCTCCAAT
TCTTCGGTCAGATAAAAAATTTCTCTAGTCACCGTCTTTTATAGAGCTTTTGTCAGATGTTTTTCTGGAT
GGAATCATTGTCCAGTTACTATGCTTTTTATTTATAAGTTTGAAAGTTTAGTTAACTTTTTGTTTTCTTT
AATACATTTTTTAATCATGTCAACATTTGGGATTTGTAGAAGTAGTAAATTTTTTGTACATGTTGTAGAA
TTGGATAAGAACGAAAACAGCTAGTATGTAAAAAAAACGAAAATCCCAAATTCCGTTGTTTGTTTGATAT
AGTAATATTTATAGCATTTTAGTTTCTAAAGATTTTTGATAATCTTTTACATTTGCTTTCACATACATTC
GCGCTACTACCATACATCATATCCCGCTTTCTTTAATTGCTTCCCCACAGACTCAACCAGCGGGGCCTTC
TTCTCGAGATCTGTTTAGCTTGCCTCGTCCCCGCCGGGTCACCCGGCCAGCGACATGGAGGCCCAGAATA
CCCTCCTTGACAGTCTTGACGTGCGCAGCTCAGGGGCATGATGTGACTGTCGCCCGTACATTTAGCCCAT
ACATCCCCATGTATAATCATTTGCATCCATACATTTTGATGGCCGCACGGCGCGAAGCAAAAATTACGGC
TCCTCGCTGCAGACCTGCGAGCAGGGAAACGCTCCCCTCACAGACGCGTTGAATTGTCCCCACGCCGCGC
CCCTGTAGAGAAATATAAAAGGTTAGGATTTGCCACTGAGGTTCTTCTTTCATATACTTCCTTTTAAAAT
CTTGCTAGGATACAGTTCTCACATCACATCCGAACATAAACAACCATGGGTAAGGAAAAGACTCACGTTT
CGAGGCCGCGATTAAATTCCAACATGGATGCTGATTTATATGGGTATAAATGGGCTCGCGATAATGTCGG
GCAATCAGGTGCGACAATCTATCGATTGTATGGGAAGCCCGATGCGCCAGAGTTGTTTCTGAAACATGGC
AAAGGTAGCGTTGCCAATGATGTTACAGATGAGATGGTCAGACTAAACTGGCTGACGGAATTTATGCCTC
TTCCGACCATCAAGCATTTTATCCGTACTCCTGATGATGCATGGTTACTCACCACTGCGATCCCCGGCAA
AACAGCATTCCAGGTATTAGAAGAATATCCTGATTCAGGTGAAAATATTGTTGATGCGCTGGCAGTGTTC
CTGCGCCGGTTGCATTCGATTCCTGTTTGTAATTGTCCTTTTAACAGCGATCGCGTATTTCGTCTCGCTC
AGGCGCAATCACGAATGAATAACGGTTTGGTTGATGCGAGTGATTTTGATGACGAGCGTAATGGCTGGCC
TGTTGAACAAGTCTGGAAAGAAATGCATAAGCTTTTGCCATTCTCACCGGATTCAGTCGTCACTCATGGT
GATTTCTCACTTGATAACCTTATTTTTGACGAGGGGAAATTAATAGGTTGTATTGATGTTGGACGAGTCG
GAATCGCAGACCGATACCAGGATCTTGCCATCCTATGGAACTGCCTCGGTGAGTTTTCTCCTTCATTACA
GAAACGGCTTTTTCAAAAATATGGTATTGATAATCCTGATATGAATAAATTGCAGTTTCATTTGATGCTC
GATGAGTTTTTCTAATCAGTACTGACAATAAAAAGATTCTTGTTTTCAAGAACTTGTCATTTGTATAGTT
TTTTTATATTGTAGTTGTTCTATTTTAATCAAATGTTAGCGTGATTTATATTTTTTTTCGCCTCGACATC
ATCTGCCCAGATGCGAAGTTAAGTGCGCAGAAAGTAATATCATGCGTCAATCGTATGTGAATGCTGGTCG
CTATACTGCTGTCGATTCGATACTAACGCCGCCATCCAGTCGACGAACTAGTATAACTTCGTATATGGTA
TTATATACGAAGTTATGCGGCCGCGCGAATTCACTGGCCGTCGTTTTACAACGTCGTGACTGGGAAAACC
CTGGCGTTACCCAACTTAATCGCCTTGCAGCACATCCCCCTTTCGCCAGCTGGCGTAATAGCGAAGAGGC
CCGCACCGATCGCCCTTCCCAACAGTTGCGCAGCCTGAATGGCGAATGGCGCCTGATGCGGTATTTTCTC
CTTACGCATCTGTGCGGTATTTCACACCGCATACCATCGTCCGGATCAATGAAGTAGATGAGTTTACTAC
CTGTATATACTTTTTTTTTTGTCAAAGTCACTTTTATGGCATTTCCATGTTGAAGGATTAGCCACAGCAC
TAAATTTTCAGCGTATGATTGCTTTTAAATATTTAATTTTCATCGTTTTTTAATTAATATTCAAAACGAT
TTAATGCCTTCTACATCTGAAGTCAAGCTCATAGACTCGGGTTGGGTAGCTAAAACTACATCTAACACGA
AGGGGTATAGCCTTCTTAAAGTATACTCATGTATAAACGTTTTGGGTTCATATTTTTGGGCCACGTGGTT
TATAAAAATTCTTAACTACACCACTCGGTATCCCGCACCCGTCTACGTTTCTACGATTTCGAGCTAATAT
TGAGTAAAGTGATTAGCAAAAAAAATAAAAGTACTCGTTGTCGGAGATCAAGAATTTTTCTATTATCTCA
TCTAAACCACTTTCTAAAAGCGAAAAACAAAATCGTAATATGCAGCTTGAATGGGCTTCCATAGTTTGAA
AGAAAAACCCTAGCAGTACTGGCAAGGGAGACATTCCTTTTACCTGGCTAATCGCCATCTTCCAGCAGGC
GCACCATTGCCCCTGTTTCACTATCCAGGTTACGGATATAGTTCATGACAATATTTACATTGGTCCAGCC
ACCAGCTTGCATGATCTCCGGTATTGAAACTCCAGCGCGGGCCATATCTCGCGCGGCTCCGACACGGGCA
CTGTGTCCAGACCAGGCCAGGTATCTCTGACCAGAGTCATCCTTAGCGCCGTAAATCAATCGATGAGTTG
CTTCAAAAATCCCTTCCAGGGCGCGAGTTGATAGCTGGCTGGTGGCAGATGGCGCGGCAACACCATTTTT
TCTGACCCGGCAAAACAGGTAGTTATTCGGATCATCAGCTACACCAGAGACGGAAATCCATCGCTCGACC
AGTTTAGTTACCCCCAGGCTAAGTGCCTTCTCTACACCTGCGGTGCTAACCAGCGTTTTCGTTCTGCCAA
TATGGATTAACATTCTCCCACCGTCAGTACGTGAGATATCTTTAACCCTGATCCTGGCAATTTCGGCTAT
ACGTAACAGGGTGTTATAAGCAATCCCCAGAAATGCCAGATTACGTATATCCTGGCAGCGATCGCTATTT
TCCATGAGTGAACGAACCTGGTCGAAATCAGTGCGTTCGAACGCTAGAGCCTGTTTTGCACGTTCACCGG
CATCAACGTTTTCTTTTCGGATCCGCCGCATAACCAGTGAAACAGCATTGCTGTCACTTGGTCGTGGCAG
CCCGGACCGACGATGAAGCATGTTTAGCTGGCCCAAATGTTGCTGGATAGTTTTTACTGCCAGACCGCGC
GCCTGAAGATATAGAAGATAATCGCGAACATCTTCAGGTTCTGCGGGAAACCATTTCCGGTTATTCAACT
TGCACCATGCCGCCCACGACCGGCAAACGGACAGAAGCATTTTCCAGGTATGCTCAGAAAACGCCTGGCG
ATCCCTGAACATGTCCATCAGGTTCTTGCGAACCTCATCACTCGTTGCATCGACCGGTAACTTTTAGATT
AACATTTGTTTAAATATGAAATTAGGCAATGTAACATACTGCAGGCAAATTTTGGTGTACGGTAAGTAAA
TTGGACATATGATTTAACAAAGCGACTATAAGTCAGAAAGTGAGAATGAGATTGAAATAATTAATTCAAC
TTATTCAATTGATGATATGCCAGGATTCCTCTTCCTTTATCTTCAATGTTTCGATTAACAGGTCCATTAT
CCGGTTTTTAGTTTCGCTGCACATTGCCGAATGACAATCGGATTCCTTTAAGCTTTGCTTTTGCCCTGTT
TTCTCTCCCCAGTAATCGTTGGGTGACTGAACCATCCAGTAGCCGAGAGTTACGTTTTTCCTGATTTAAT
AAATATCCATATCTATTTGTCTCGTGGTGTTTTACAGCAACTAACCGAAATTACTATTTTGCATCATCCA
ACCATAAAGAGACAACAATAATTCTAGAAAACATATAACAAGTGTTTTTTTCTATTTACGTCTCATACGC
AAAGTCCACTTTACCATGTTTTGGAAACTTGTACCCAACCATTCATTTTTCGATTTTGTAATGAGGCTCT
TTTCTTCTAACAATCATTGAGGTCATTATCATGTGTCCTCACCTATTGTTTAAATTGAGGCTTGCGCTAT
TCCCAAAATTGTGGGTATTATTTTCATATATCAGTATCTGCAATTTCGGTTCAACTCCGGAAGCTCGGTA
CCCAACTGTGGGAATACTCAGGTATCGTAAGATGCAAGAGTTCGAATCTCTTAGCAACCATTATTTTTTT
TCTCTCAACATAACGAGAACACACAGGGGCGCTATCGCACAGAATCAAATTCGATGACTGGAAATTTTTT
GTTAATTTCAGAGGTCGCCTGACGCATATACCTTTTTCAACTGAAAAATTGGGAGAAAAAGGAAAGGTGA
GAGCGCCGGAACCGGCTTTTCATATA
Features (pLannotate 1.2.2; 22 found; start..end, strand, type, name):
    188..1279    +  CDS            LEU2: LEU3_YEAST - Experimental evidence at protein level: Swiss-Prot protein existence level 1. Catalyzes the oxidation of 3-carboxy-2-hydroxy-4- methylpentanoate (3-isopropylmalate) to 3-carboxy-4-methyl-2- oxopentanoate. The product decarboxylates to 4-methyl-2 oxopentanoate. From Saccharomyces cerevisiae (strain ATCC 204508 / S288c) (Baker's yeast).
   1642..1782    -  CDS            NFS1 (fragment): NFS1_YEAST - Also known as SPL1 From Saccharomyces cerevisiae (strain ATCC 204508 / S288c) (Baker's yeast).
   1888..1953    -  CDS            hus5 (fragment): UBC9_SCHPO - Also known as ubc9. Experimental evidence at protein level: Swiss-Prot protein existence level 1. Catalyzes the covalent attachment of ubiquitin-like protein SUMO/Smt3 to other proteins. Required for efficient recovery from DNA damage or S-phase arrest and normal mitosis. This may be as part of a checkpoint independent recovery process. From Schizosaccharomyces pombe (strain 972 / ATCC 24843) (Fission yeast).
   2114..2895    +  rep_origin     ars1: Schizosaccharomyces pombe autonomously replicating sequence ars1
   2974..3023    -  misc_feature   bom (fragment): basis of mobility region from pBR322
   3125..3160    -  CDS            rop (fragment): Rop protein, which maintains plasmids at low copy number; rop
   3255..3359    +  promoter       AmpR promoter: bla
   3360..4220    +  CDS            AmpR: β-lactamase; bla; confers resistance to ampicillin, carbenicillin, and related antibiotics
   4391..4979    +  rep_origin     ori: high-copy-number ColE1/pMB1/pBR322/pUC origin of replication
   5162..5254    +  CDS            lacI (fragment): lac repressor; lacI; The lac repressor binds to the lac operator to inhibit transcription in E. coli. This inhibition can be relieved by adding lactose or isopropyl-β-D-thiogalactopyranoside (IPTG).
   5267..5288    +  protein_bind   CAP binding site: CAP binding activates transcription in the presence of cAMP. E. coli catabolite activator protein
   5303..5333    +  promoter       lac promoter: promoter for the E. coli lac operon
   5337..5359    +  protein_bind   lac operator (fragment): The lac repressor binds to the lac operator to inhibit transcription in E. coli. This inhibition can be relieved by adding lactose or isopropyl-β-D-thiogalactopyranoside (IPTG). lac repressor encoded by lacI
   5413..5446    +  protein_bind   loxP: Cre-mediated recombination occurs in the 8-bp core sequence (GCATACAT). Cre recombinase
   5677..5880    +  CDS            mini-AID: minimal degron from the auxin-responsive IAA17 protein of Arabidopsis thaliana (Kubota et al., 2013) acts as an auxin-inducible degron (AID) in the presence of TIR1
   6982..8338    +  gene           kanMX: yeast selectable marker conferring kanamycin resistance (Wach et al., 1994)
   8429..8586    +  CDS            lacZα (fragment): LacZα fragment of β-galactosidase; lacZ fragment
   8592..8643    -  misc_feature   bom (fragment): basis of mobility region from pBR322
   9218..10210   -  CDS            Cre: site-specific recombinase Cre is a site-specific recombinase from bacteriophage P1. Recombination occurs at loxP sequences.
  10260..10298   -  CDS            Cre (fragment): site-specific recombinase Cre is a site-specific recombinase from bacteriophage P1. Recombination occurs at loxP sequences.
  10300..10906   -  promoter       nmt1 promoter (fragment): wild-type nmt1 promoter from Schizosaccharomyces pombe, conferring strong thiamine-repressible expression
  10924..157     +  promoter       LEU2 promoter (across the origin): S. cerevisiae LEU2
