[The description below was written by a language model from this plasmid's Addgene catalogue record and pLannotate feature annotations shown in this document.]
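Description:
pAW8-aid-V5-spo5DSR-Turg1:kanMX6 is a fission yeast shuttle plasmid designed to place a C-terminal degron cassette on Schizosaccharomyces pombe genes. The catalogue lists the backbone as pUC19, and the annotated sequence of about 11.2 kb shows the expected bacterial elements: a high-copy ColE1/pUC origin, the ampicillin resistance gene (bla) with its promoter, and remnants of the lac promoter/operator and lacZα region. For yeast, the plasmid carries the S. pombe ars1 autonomously replicating sequence and the Saccharomyces cerevisiae LEU2 gene with its own promoter, an auxotrophic marker commonly used to complement leucine auxotrophy in fission yeast. It also carries a Cre recombinase coding sequence downstream of the thiamine-repressible nmt1 promoter.

The payload begins at a loxP site just after the lac region. It contains a mini-AID sequence, the minimal auxin-inducible degron from Arabidopsis thaliana IAA17, which directs auxin-dependent degradation of a fused protein in cells expressing TIR1. According to the name and catalogue fields, the degron is followed by a single V5 epitope tag, a spo5 DSR element and a urg1 terminator. These parts are not individually annotated in the feature table, but they plausibly lie in the unannotated stretch between mini-AID and the kanMX marker. The kanMX marker confers G418 resistance in yeast and allows selection of the cassette. Only one loxP site is annotated. A plasmid-borne Cre gene next to a lox-delimited cassette suggests delivery by Cre-mediated cassette exchange into a pre-tagged locus, but the record does not state this, and no second lox site is identified. The stated use is to generate conditional, auxin-degradable, V5-detectable alleles of S. pombe proteins.
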