Addgene plasmid #169361: pAW8-aid-V5-spo5DSR-Turg1:kanMX6
Purpose: C-terminal aid-V5-spo5DSR degron cassette with kanMX6 marker for S. pombe
Depositing lab: Tony Carr. Depositing organization: University of Sussex.
Backbone
  Vector backbone: pUC19
  Vector type: Yeast Expression
Growth in bacteria
  Bacterial resistance: Ampicillin, 100 μg/mL
  Growth temperature: 37°C
  Growth strain: DH5alpha
  Copy number: High Copy
Gene/Insert
  Gene/Insert name: auxin-inducible degron (aid)
  Species: A. thaliana (mustard weed)
  Tag / fusion protein: 1XV5 (C terminal on insert)
  Cloning method: Gibson Cloning
Terms and licenses: Academic/Nonprofit Terms; Industry Terms: Not Available to Industry
How to cite: pAW8-aid-V5-spo5DSR-Turg1:kanMX6 was a gift from Tony Carr (Addgene plasmid # 169361 ; http://n2t.net/addgene:169361 ; RRID:Addgene_169361)
